>Addgene plasmid #249553 | pT7II-0N3Rtau | addgene full sequence | sequence record 497968 | Addgene NGS Result
GATCAATTCTTGAAGACGAAAGGGCCTCGTGATACGCCTATTTTTATAGGTTAATGTCATGATAATAATG
GTTTCTTAGACGTCAGGTGGCACTTTTCGGGGAAATGTGCGCGGAACCCCTATTTGTTTATTTTTCTAAA
TACATTCAAATATGTATCCGCTCATGAGACAATAACCCTGATAAATGCTTCAATAATATTGAAAAAGGAA
GAGTATGAGTATTCAACATTTCCGTGTCGCCCTTATTCCCTTTTTTGCGGCATTTTGCCTTCCTGTTTTT
GCTCACCCAGAAACGCTGGTGAAAGTAAAAGATGCTGAAGATCAGTTGGGTGCACGAGTGGGTTACATCG
AACTGGATCTCAACAGCGGTAAGATCCTTGAGAGTTTTCGCCCCGAAGAACGTTTTCCAATGATGAGCAC
TTTTAAAGTTCTGCTATGTGGCGCGGTATTATCCCGTGTTGACGCCGGGCAAGAGCAACTCGGTCGCCGC
ATACACTATTCTCAGAATGACTTGGTTGAGTACTCACCAGTCACAGAAAAGCATCTTACGGATGGCATGA
CAGTAAGAGAATTATGCAGTGCTGCCATAACCATGAGTGATAACACTGCGGCCAACTTACTTCTGACAAC
GATCGGAGGACCGAAGGAGCTAACCGCTTTTTTGCACAACATGGGGGATCATGTAACTCGCCTTGATCGT
TGGGAACCGGAGCTGAATGAAGCCATACCAAACGACGAGCGTGACACCACGATGCCTGCAGCAATGGCAA
CAACGTTGCGCAAACTATTAACTGGCGAACTACTTACTCTAGCTTCCCGGCAACAATTAATAGACTGGAT
GGAGGCGGATAAAGTTGCAGGACCACTTCTGCGCTCGGCCCTTCCGGCTGGCTGGTTTATTGCTGATAAA
TCTGGAGCCGGTGAGCGTGGGTCTCGCGGTATCATTGCAGCACTGGGGCCAGATGGTAAGCCCTCCCGTA
TCGTAGTTATCTACACGACGGGGAGTCAGGCAACTATGGATGAACGAAATAGACAGATCGCTGAGATAGG
TGCCTCACTGATTAAGCATTGGTAACTGTCAGACCAAGTTTACTCATATATACTTTAGATTGATTTAAAA
CTTCATTTTTAATTTAAAAGGATCTAGGTGAAGATCCTTTTTGATAATCTCATGACCAAAATCCCTTAAC
GTGAGTTTTCGTTCCACTGAGCGTCAGACCCCGTAGAAAAGATCAAAGGATCTTCTTGAGATCCTTTTTT
TCTGCGCGTAATCTGCTGCTTGCAAACAAAAAAACCACCGCTACCAGCGGTGGTTTGTTTGCCGGATCAA
GAGCTACCAACTCTTTTTCCGAAGGTAACTGGCTTCAGCAGAGCGCAGATACCAAATACTGTCCTTCTAG
TGTAGCCGTAGTTAGGCCACCACTTCAAGAACTCTGTAGCACCGCCTACATACCTCGCTCTGCTAATCCT
GTTACCAGTGGCTGCTGCCAGTGGCGATAAGTCGTGTCTTACCGGGTTGGACTCAAGACGATAGTTACCG
GATAAGGCGCAGCGGTCGGGCTGAACGGGGGGTTCGTGCACACAGCCCAGCTTGGAGCGAACGACCTACA
CCGAACTGAGATACCTACAGCGTGAGCTATGAGAAAGCGCCACGCTTCCCGAAGGGAGAAAGGCGGACAG
GTATCCGGTAAGCGGCAGGGTCGGAACAGGAGAGCGCACGAGGGAGCTTCCAGGGGGAAACGCCTGGTAT
CTTTATAGTCCTGTCGGGTTTCGCCACCTCTGACTTGAGCGTCGATTTTTGTGATGCTCGTCAGGGGGGC
GGAGCCTATGGAAAAACGCCAGCAACGCGGCCTTTTTACGGTTCCTGGCCTTTTGCTGGCCTTTTGCTCA
CATGTTCTTTCCTGCGTTATCCCCTGATTCTGTGGATAACCGTATTACCGCCTTTGAGTGAGCTGATACC
GCTCGCCGCAGCCGAACGACCGAGCGCAGCGAGTCAGTGAGCGAGGAAGCGGAAGAGCGCCTGATGCGGT
ATTTTCTCCTTACGCATCTGTGCGGTATTTCACACCGCAATGGTGCACTCTCAGTACAATCTGCTCTGAT
GCCGCATAGTTAAGCCAGTATACACTCCGCTATCGCTACGTGACTGGGTCATGGCTGCGCCCCGACACCC
GCCAACACCCGCTGACGCGCCCTGACGGGCTTGTCTGCTCCCGGCATCCGCTTACAGACAAGCTGTGACC
GTCTCCGGGAGCTGCATGTGTCAGAGGTTTTCACCGTCATCACCGAAACGCGCGAGGCAGTCGATCGACG
CTCTCCCTTATGCGACTCCTGCATTAGGAAGCAGCCCAGTAGTAGGTTGAGGCCGTTGAGCACCGCCGCC
GCAAGGAATGGTGCATGCAAGGAGATGGCGCCCAACAGTCCCCCGGCCACGGGGCCTGCCACCATACCCA
CGCCGAAACAAGCGCTCATGAGCCCGAAGTGGCGAGCCCGATCTTCCCCATCGGTGATGTCGGCGATATA
GGCGCCAGCAACCGCACCTGTGGCGCCGGTGATGCCGGCCACGATGCGTCCGGCGTAGAGGATCGAGATC
TCGATCCCGCGAAATTAATACGACTCACTATAGGGAGACCACAACGGTTTCCCTCTAGAAATAATTTTGT
TTAACTTTAAGAAGGAGATATACCATGGCTGAGCCCCGCCAGGAGTTCGAAGTGATGGAAGATCACGCTG
GGACGTACGGGTTGGGGGACAGGAAAGATCAGGGGGGCTACACCATGCACCAAGACCAAGAGGGTGACAC
GGACGCTGGCCTGAAAGCTGAAGAAGCAGGCATTGGAGACACCCCCAGCCTGGAAGACGAAGCTGCTGGT
CACGTGACCCAAGCTCGCATGGTCAGTAAAAGCAAAGACGGGACTGGAAGCGATGACAAAAAAGCCAAGG
GGGCTGATGGTAAAACGAAGATCGCCACACCGCGGGGAGCAGCCCCTCCAGGCCAGAAGGGCCAGGCCAA
CGCCACCAGGATTCCAGCAAAAACCCCGCCCGCTCCAAAGACACCACCCAGCTCTGGTGAACCTCCAAAA
TCAGGGGATCGCAGCGGCTACAGCAGCCCCGGCTCCCCAGGCACTCCCGGCAGCCGCTCCCGCACCCCGT
CCCTTCCAACCCCACCCACCCGGGAGCCCAAGAAGGTGGCAGTGGTCCGTACTCCACCCAAGTCGCCGTC
TTCCGCCAAGAGCCGCCTGCAGACAGCCCCCGTGCCCATGCCAGACCTGAAGAATGTCAAGTCCAAGATC
GGCTCCACTGAGAACCTGAAGCACCAGCCGGGAGGCGGGAAGGTGCAAATAGTCTACAAACCAGTTGACC
TGAGCAAGGTGACCTCCAAGTGTGGCTCATTAGGCAACATCCATCATAAACCAGGAGGTGGCCAGGTGGA
AGTAAAATCTGAGAAGCTTGACTTCAAGGACAGAGTCCAGTCGAAGATTGGGTCCCTGGACAATATCACC
CACGTCCCTGGCGGAGGAAATAAAAAGATTGAAACCCACAAGCTGACCTTCCGCGAGAACGCCAAAGCCA
AGACAGACCACGGGGCGGAGATCGTGTACAAGTCGCCAGTGGTGTCTGGGGACACGTCTCCACGGCATCT
CAGCAATGTCTCCTCCACCGGCAGCATCGACATGGTAGACTCGCCCCAGCTCGCCACGCTAGCTGACGAG
GTGTCTGCCTCCCTGGCCAAGCAGGGTTTGTAAGAATTCAAGCTTCTCGAGGATCCGGCTGCTAACAAAG
CCCGAAAGGAAGCTGAGTTGGCTGCTGCC
[37 nt withheld, positions 3810-3846]
AGATTGTATAAGCAAATATTTAAATTGTAAGCGTTAATATTTTGTTAAAATTCGCGTTAAATTTTTGTTA
AATCAGCTCATTTTTTAACCAATAGGCCGAAATCGGCAAAATCCCTTATAAATCAAAAGAATAGACCGAG
ATAGGGTTGAGTTTGTTCCAGTTTGGAACAAGAGTCCACTATTAAAGAACGTGGACTCCAACGTCAAAGG
[49 nt withheld, positions 4057-4105]
T
[91 nt withheld, positions 4107-4197]
G
[124 nt withheld, positions 4199-4322]
GGG
Features (pLannotate 1.2.2; 11 found; start..end, strand, type, name):
    110..214     +  promoter       AmpR promoter: bla
    215..1075    +  CDS            AmpR: β-lactamase; bla; confers resistance to ampicillin, carbenicillin, and related antibiotics
   1246..1834    +  rep_origin     ori: high-copy-number ColE1/pMB1/pBR322/pUC origin of replication
   2020..2159    -  misc_feature   bom: basis of mobility region from pBR322
   2261..2300    -  CDS            rop (fragment): Rop protein, which maintains plasmids at low copy number; rop
   2305..2584    -  CDS            TcR (fragment): tetracycline efflux protein; tet; confers resistance to tetracycline
   2606..2624    +  promoter       T7 promoter: promoter for bacteriophage T7 RNA polymerase
   2656..2678    +  RBS            RBS: efficient ribosome binding site from bacteriophage T7 gene 10 (Olins and Rangwala, 1989)
   2685..3740    +  CDS            MAPT (fragment): TAU_SPECI - Experimental evidence at protein level: Swiss-Prot protein existence level 1. Promotes microtubule assembly and stability, and might be involved in the establishment and maintenance of neuronal polarity. The C-terminus binds axonal microtubules while the N-terminus binds neural plasma membrane components, suggesting that tau functions as a linker protein between both. Axonal polarity is predetermined by tau localization (in the neuronal cell) in the domain of the cell body defined by the centrosome. The short isoforms allow plasticity of the cytoskeleton whereas the longer isoforms
   3768..3812    +  CDS            SET1 (fragment) (sequence partly withheld): solubility-enhancement tag derived from T7 phage gene 10B
   3810..4322    -  rep_origin     M13 ori (sequence partly withheld): M13 bacteriophage origin of replication; arrow indicates direction of (+) strand synthesis
