[The description below was written by a language model from this plasmid's Addgene catalogue record and pLannotate feature annotations shown in this document.]
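Description:
pT7II-0N3Rtau is a bacterial expression plasmid of about 4.3 kb, built on the 3.3 kb pT7II backbone, for producing the 0N3R isoform of human tau (MAPT) as a recombinant protein. The roughly 1.06 kb tau coding sequence was inserted between NdeI and EcoRI sites, both of which were preserved. It lies directly downstream of a bacteriophage T7 promoter and the efficient ribosome binding site from T7 gene 10. Transcription therefore depends on T7 RNA polymerase, so expression requires a host that supplies that enzyme, although the record names only a cloning strain for propagation. No affinity tag is annotated in frame with the insert, which fits the associated publication on tag-less purification of tau. A short fragment resembling a T7 gene 10B-derived solubility tag is annotated after the end of the tau reading frame. It looks like residual vector sequence rather than part of the product, but the record does not say so explicitly.

The backbone is pBR322-derived. It carries a ColE1/pMB1-type origin, the bom mobility region, and truncated remnants of the rop and tetracycline resistance genes, neither of which is likely to be functional as a fragment. The catalogue lists the plasmid as low copy. Selection is by ampicillin through β-lactamase expressed from its native bla promoter. An M13 phage origin is also present, which would allow single-stranded DNA to be rescued with helper phage. No T7 terminator or lac operator/lacI control element appears in the feature table. The sequenced record is about ten nucleotides longer than the stated total size, a minor discrepancy.

The plasmid is used to make untagged 0N3R tau for biochemical and biophysical work.
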