Addgene plasmid #249553: pT7II-0N3Rtau
Purpose: Recombinant protein synthesis of 0N3R isoform of human Tau
Depositing lab: Jeff Kuret. Depositing organization: Ohio State University. Publication: Efficient tag-less purification of recombinant human tau proteins. Pettis JA, Orshoski M, Pal S, Allen AM, Ortega Zepeda M, Wysocki VH, Kuret J. Anal Biochem. 2026 Mar 4;714:116095. doi: 10.1016/j.ab.2026.116095. PubMed 41791447.
Backbone
  Vector backbone: pT7II
  Backbone size w/o insert (bp): 3256
  Total vector size (bp): 4315
  Vector type: Bacterial Expression
Growth in bacteria
  Bacterial resistance: Ampicillin, 100 μg/mL
  Growth temperature: 37°C
  Growth strain: DH5alpha
  Copy number: Low Copy
Gene/Insert
  Gene/Insert name: Tau (0N3R) (alt name: NM_016841.5)
  Species: H. sapiens (human)
  Insert size (bp): 1059
  Entrez Gene: MAPT (a.k.a. DDPAC, FTD1, FTDP-17, MAPTL, MSTD, MTBT1, MTBT2, PPND, PPP1R103, TAU, Tau-PHF6, tau-40)
  Cloning method: Restriction Enzyme; 5′ cloning site Ndel (not destroyed); 3′ cloning site EcoRI (not destroyed)
  Sequencing primers: 5′ TAATACGACTCACTATAGGG; 3′ GATTATCAACCGGGGTGGCA
Terms and licenses: Academic/Nonprofit Terms; Industry Terms: Not Available to Industry
How to cite: pT7II-0N3Rtau was a gift from Jeff Kuret (Addgene plasmid # 249553 ; http://n2t.net/addgene:249553 ; RRID:Addgene_249553)
